Addgene plasmid #239918: LLP996
Purpose: sgRNA compatible with TCTP-SynPro-05 and CaMV 35S-SynPro-15 as Level-0 part (Golden Gate cloning)
Depositing lab: Ryan Lister. Depositing organization: University of Western Australia. Publication: CRISPRi-based circuits to control gene expression in plants. Khan MA, Herring G, Zhu JY, Oliva M, Fourie E, Johnston B, Zhang Z, Potter J, Pineda L, Pflueger J, Swain T, Pflueger C, Lloyd JPB, Secco D, Small I, Kidd BN, Lister R. Nat Biotechnol. 2025 Mar;43(3):416-430. doi: 10.1038/s41587-024-02236-w. Epub 2024 May 20. PubMed 38769424.
Backbone
  Vector backbone: pAGM9121
  Vector type: Synthetic Biology
Growth in bacteria
  Bacterial resistance: Spectinomycin, 50 μg/mL
  Growth temperature: 30°C
  Growth strain: DH5alpha
  Copy number: High Copy
Gene/Insert
  Gene/Insert name: sgRNA
  gRNA/shRNA sequence: Unspecified
  Species: Synthetic
  Mutation: N/A
  Cloning method: Restriction Enzyme; 5′ cloning site Unknown (unknown if destroyed)
Terms and licenses: Academic/Nonprofit Terms; Industry Terms: Not Available to Industry
How to cite: LLP996 was a gift from Ryan Lister (Addgene plasmid # 239918 ; http://n2t.net/addgene:239918 ; RRID:Addgene_239918)
