[The description below was written by a language model from this plasmid's Addgene catalogue record and pLannotate feature annotations shown in this document.]
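Description:
LLP996 is a small (about 2.2 kb) synthetic-biology plasmid built on the pAGM9121 backbone, serving as a Level-0 part for hierarchical Golden Gate assembly. It is maintained in E. coli as a high-copy plasmid through a ColE1/pUC-type origin of replication and is selected with spectinomycin. The annotated resistance region consists of an aadA (aminoglycoside adenylyltransferase, SmR) coding sequence conferring spectinomycin/streptomycin resistance. It is preceded by a fragment of the class 1 integron Pc promoter and a short remnant of the gentamicin acetyltransferase gene. These partial features point to an integron-derived origin for the marker cassette, and the gentamicin fragment is far too short to be functional.

The payload is a synthetic single guide RNA. The only insert feature detected is the Streptococcus pyogenes Cas9 guide RNA scaffold, located just downstream of the origin. The spacer (targeting) sequence is listed as unspecified in the record, and no promoter or terminator for the sgRNA is annotated, which fits a bare Level-0 part intended to be combined with regulatory parts in later assembly steps. The Golden Gate cloning sites flanking the part are likewise not recorded.

According to the catalogue entry, this sgRNA is designed to be compatible with two synthetic promoters, TCTP-SynPro-05 and CaMV 35S-SynPro-15, implying that it directs a Cas9-derived protein to target sites engineered into those promoters. The associated work concerns CRISPR interference-based circuits for controlling gene expression in plants, so the part is presumably used to build sgRNA transcription units that repress these synthetic promoters within programmable gene circuits.
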