Features (pLannotate 1.2.2; 5 found; start..end, strand, type, name):
     23..46      +  promoter       Pc promoter (fragment): intI1 (promoter lies within the coding sequence); class 1 integron promoter
    222..278     +  CDS            GmR (fragment): gentamycin acetyltransferase; aacC1; confers resistance to gentamycin
    289..1076    +  CDS            SmR (fragment): aminoglycoside adenylyltransferase (Murphy, 1985); aadA; confers resistance to spectinomycin and streptomycin
   1417..2005    +  rep_origin     ori: high-copy-number ColE1/pMB1/pBR322/pUC origin of replication
   2098..2173    +  misc_RNA       gRNA scaffold: guide RNA scaffold for the Streptococcus pyogenes CRISPR/Cas9 system
>Addgene plasmid #239918 | LLP996 | addgene full sequence | sequence record 486313 | Addgene NGS Result
GTGCCGAGGCACGAACCCAGTGGACATAAGCCTGTTCGGTTCGTAAGCTGTAATGCAAGTAGCGTATGCG
CTCACGCAACTGGTCCAGAACCTTGACCGAACGCAGCGGTGGTAACGGCGCAGTGGCGGTTTTCATGGCT
TGTTATGACTGTTTTTTTGGGGTACAGTCTATGCCTCGGGCATCCAAGCAGCAAGCGCGTTACGCCGTGG
GTCGATGTTTGATGTTATGGAGCAGCAACGATGTTACGCAGCAGGGCAGTCGCCCTAAAACAAAGTTAAA
CATCATGGGGGAAGCGGTGATCGCCGAAGTATCGACTCAACTATCAGAGGTAGTTGGCGTCATCGAGCGC
CATCTCGAACCGACGTTGCTGGCCGTACATTTGTACGGCTCCGCAGTGGATGGCGGCCTGAAGCCACACA
GCGATATTGATTTGCTGGTTACGGTGACCGTAAGGCTTGATGAAACAACGCGGCGAGCTTTGATCAACGA
CCTTTTGGAAACTTCGGCTTCCCCTGGAGAGAGCGAGATTCTCCGCGCTGTAGAAGTCACCATTGTTGTG
CACGACGACATCATTCCGTGGCGTTATCCAGCTAAGCGCGAACTGCAATTTGGAGAATGGCAGCGCAATG
ACATTCTTGCAGGTATCTTCGAGCCAGCCACGATCGACATTGATCTGGCTATCTTGCTGACAAAAGCAAG
AGAACATAGCGTTGCCTTGGTAGGTCCAGCGGCGGAGGAACTCTTTGATCCGGTTCCTGAACAGGATCTA
TTTGAGGCGCTAAATGAAACCTTAACGCTATGGAACTCGCCGCCCGACTGGGCTGGCGATGAGCGAAATG
TAGTGCTTACGTTGTCCCGCATTTGGTACAGCGCAGTAACCGGCAAAATCGCGCCGAAGGATGTCGCTGC
CGACTGGGCAATGGAGCGCCTGCCGGCCCAGTATCAGCCCGTCATACTTGAAGCTAGACAGGCTTATCTT
GGACAAGAAGAAGATCGCTTGGCCTCGCGCGCAGATCAGTTGGAAGAATTTGTCCATTACGTGAAAGGCG
AGATCACCAAGGTAGTCGGCAAATAATGTCTAGCTAGAAATTCGTTCAAGCCGACGCCGCTTCGCGGCGC
GGCTTAACTCAAGCGTTAGATGCACTAAGCACATAATTGCTCACAGCCAAACTATCAGGTCAAGTCTGCT
TTTATTATTTTTAAGCGTGCATAATAAGCCCTACACAAATTGGGAGATATATCATGCTGTCAGACCAAGT
TTACTCATATATACTTTAGATTGATTTAAAACTTCATTTTTAATTTAAAAGGATCTAGGTGAAGATCCTT
TTTGATAATCTCATGACCAAAATCCCTTAACGTGAGTTTTCGTTCCACTGAGCGTCAGACCCCGTAGAAA
AGATCAAAGGATCTTCTTGAGATCCTTTTTTTCTGCGCGTAATCTGCTGCTTGCAAACAAAAAAACCACC
GCTACCAGCGGTGGTTTGTTTGCCGGATCAAGAGCTACCAACTCTTTTTCCGAAGGTAACTGGCTTCAGC
AGAGCGCAGATACCAAATACTGTTCTTCTAGTGTAGCCGTAGTTAGGCCACCACTTCAAGAACTCTGTAG
CACCGCCTACATACCTCGCTCTGCTAATCCTGTTACCAGTGGCTGCTGCCAGTGGCGATAAGTCGTGTCT
TACCGGGTTGGACTCAAGACGATAGTTACCGGATAAGGCGCAGCGGTCGGGCTGAACGGGGGGTTCGTGC
ACACAGCCCAGCTTGGAGCGAACGACCTACACCGAACTGAGATACCTACAGCGTGAGCTATGAGAAAGCG
CCACGCTTCCCGAAGGGAGAAAGGCGGACAGGTATCCGGTAAGCGGCAGGGTCGGAACAGGAGAGCGCAC
GAGGGAGCTTCCAGGGGGAAACGCCTGGTATCTTTATAGTCCTGTCGGGTTTCGCCACCTCTGACTTGAG
CGTCGATTTTTGTGATGCTCGTCAGGGGGGCGGAGCCTATGGAAAAACGCCAGCAACGCGGCCTTTTTAC
GGTTCCTGCACTCTGTGGTCTCATACTGTTCACTGCCGTATAGGCAGGACCAGGAACTTCCCCAAGCGTT
TTAGAGCTAGAAATAGCAAGTTAAAATAAGGCTAGTCCGTTATCAACTTGAAAAAGTGGCACCGAGTCGG
TGCGTTCACTGCCGTATAGGCAGGCTTCGAGACCACGAA
